>Addgene plasmid #80101 | pWUKI Cas1 Cas2 G74A | depositor full sequence | sequence record 150475 | pWUKI Cas1 Cas2 G74A sequence 6068 bps
TAATACGACTCACTATAGGGGAATTGTGAGCGGATAACAATTCCCCTGTAGAAATAATTTTGTTTAACTT
TAATAAGGAGATATACCATGACCTGGCTTCCCCTTAATCCCATTCCACTCAAAGATCGCGTCTCCATGAT
CTTTCTGCAATATGGGCAGATCGATGTAATAGATGGCGCGTTTGTACTTATCGACAAGACAGGGATCCGC
ACTCATATTCCTGTTGGCTCGGTTGCCTGCATCATGCTGGAACCTGGTACACGGGTTTCGCATGCAGCTG
TACGCCTGGCTGCGCAAGTTGGAACATTGTTGGTATGGGTGGGGGAAGCGGGCGTTCGTGTTTATGCTTC
TGGTCAGCCTGGAGGTGCGCGTTCAGATAAGCTGCTCTATCAGGCAAAACTTGCTCTGGATGAAGATTTG
CGTCTGAAGGTCGTACGTAAAATGTTTGAACTTCGGTTTGGAGAACCTGCGCCTGCCCGGCGCTCCGTAG
AGCAACTCAGAGGTATAGAAGGCAGTCGCGTGCGGGCAACCTACGCACTTCTGGCGAAGCAATACGGCGT
GACATGGAATGGACGTCGCTACGATCCGAAAGACTGGGAAAAGGGCGATACGATCAACCAATGCATTAGC
GCTGCAACTTCCTGTTTATACGGCGTAACTGAAGCGGCGATACTTGCAGCTGGTTATGCACCAGCTATTG
GGTTTGTGCATACAGGAAAGCCTCTTTCCTTTGTTTACGATATTGCAGACATCATTAAATTTGACACTGT
TGTACCGAAAGCTTTTGAGATAGCGCGTCGTAACCCTGGTGAGCCGGACCGGGAAGTCCGTTTGGCGTGC
AGGGATATTTTTCGCAGTAGTAAAACATTAGCCAAATTGATTCCGCTTATAGAGGACGTGCTTGCCGCTG
GAGAAATACAACCGCCGGCCCCACCTGAAGATGCACAGCCTGTTGCCATTCCGCTTCCTGTTTCACTGGG
AGATGCAGGCCATCGGAGTAGCTGAAATGAGTATGTTGGTCGTGGTCACTGAAAATGTACCTCCGCGCTT
ACGAGGCAGATTAGCCATCTGGTTGTTGGAGGTACGTGCAGGGGTATATGTAGGTGATGTATCCGCAAAA
ATTCGTGAAATGATCTGGGAACAAATAGCTGGACTGGCGGAAGAAGGCAATGTAGTGATGGCATGGGCAA
CGAATACGGAAACGGGATTTGAGTTCCAGACATTTGCGTTAAACAGGCGTACCCCGGTAGATTTGGATGG
TTTAAGGTTGGTGTCTTTTTTACCTGTTTGAGCGGCCGCACTCGAGTCTGGTAAAGAAACCGCTGCTGCG
AAATTTGAACGCCAGCACATGGACTCGTCTACTAGCGCAGCTTAATTAACCTAGGCTGCTGCCACCGCTG
AGCAATAACTAGCATAACCCCTTGGGGCCTCTAAACGGGTCTTGAGGGGTTTTTTGCTGAAACCTCAGGC
ATTTGAGAAGCACACGGTCACACTGCTTCCGGTAGTCAATAAACCGGTAAACCAGCAATAGACATAAGCG
GTGAGCGCAACGCAATTAATGTGAGTTAGCTCACTCATTAGGCACCCCAGGCTTTACACTTTATGCTTCC
GGCTCGTATGTTGTGTGGAATTGTGAGCGGATAACAATTTCACACAGGAAACAGCTATGGGGTCCCTGCA
GGACTCAGAAGTCAATCAAGAAGCTAAGCCAGAGGTCAAGCCAGAAGTCAAGCCTGAGACTCACATCAAT
TTAAAGGTGTCCGATGGATCTTCAGAGATCTTCTTCAAGATCAAAAAGACCACTCCTTTAAGAAGGCTGA
TGGAAGCGTTCGCTAAAAGACAGGGTAAGGAAATGGACTCCTTAAGATTCTTGTACGACGGTATTAGAAT
TCAAGCTGATCAGGCCCCTGAAGATTTGGACATGGAGGATAACGATATTATTGAGGCTCACCGCGAACAG
ATTGGAGGTCGGTTTATCCCCGCTGGCGCGGGGAACTCTCTAAAAGTATACATTTGTTCTTAAAGCATTT
TTTCCCATACAAACAACCCACCAACCTTAATGTAACAGGATCTGGCAGTAGCCATATTCAACGGGAAACG
TCTTGCTCTAGGCCGCGATTAAATTCCAACATGGATGCTGATTTATATGGGTATAAATGGGCTCGCGATA
ATGTCGGGCAATCAGGTGCGACAATCTATCGATTGTATGGGAAGCCCGATGCGCCAGAGTTGTTTCTGAA
ACATGGCAAAGGTAGCGTTGCCAATGATGTTACAGATGAGATGGTCAGACTAAACTGGCTGACGGAATTT
ATGCCTCTTCCGACCATCAAGCATTTTATCCGTACTCCTGATGATGCATGGTTACTCACCACTGCGATCC
CCGGGAAAACAGCATTCCAGGTATTAGAAGAATATCCTGATTCAGGTGAAAATATTGTTGATGCGCTGGC
AGTGTTCCTGCGCCGGTTGCATTCGATTCCTGTTTGTAATTGTCCTTTTAACAGCGACCGCGTATTTCGT
CTCGCTCAGGCGCAATCACGAATGAATAACGGTTTGGTTGATGCGAGTGATTTTGATGACGAGCGTAATG
GCTGGCCTGTTGAACAAGTCTGGAAAGAAATGCATAAACTTTTGCCATTCTCACCGGATTCAGTCGTCAC
TCATGGTGATTTCTCACTTGATAACCTTATTTTTGACGAGGGGAAATTAATAGGTTGTATTGATGTTGGA
CGAGTCGGAATCGCAGACCGATACCAGGATCTTGCCATCCTATGGAACTGCCTCGGTGAGTTTTCTCCTT
CATTACAGAAACGGCTTTTTCAAAAATATGGTATTGATAATCCTGATATGAATAAATTGCAGTTTCATTT
GATGCTCGATGAGTTTTTCTAATAACCGCTATTTAACGACCCTGCCCTGAACCGACGACCGGGTCATCGT
GGCCGGATCTTGCGGCCCCTCGGCTTGAACGAATTGTTAGACATTATTTGCCGACTACCTTGGTGATCTC
GCCTTTCACGTAGTGGACAAATTCTTCCAACTGATCTGCGCGCGAGGCCAAGCGATCTTCTTCTTGTCCA
AGATAAGCCTGTCTAGCTTCAAGTATGACGGGCTGATACTGGGCCGGCAGGCGCTCCATTGCCCAGTCGG
CAGCGACATCCTTCGGCGCGATTTTGCCGGTTACTGCGCTGTACCAAATGCGGGACAACGTAAGCACTAC
ATTTCGCTCATCGCCAGCCCAGTCGGGCGGCGAGTTCCATAGCGTTAAGGTTTCATTTAGCGCCTCAAAT
AGATCCTGTTCAGGAACCGGATCAAAGAGTTCCTCCGCCGCTGGACCTACCAAGGCAACGCTATGTTCTC
TTGCTTTTGTCAGCAAGATAGCCAGATCAATGTCGATCGTGGCTGGCTCGAAGATACCTGCAAGAATGTC
ATTGCGCTGCCATTCTCCAAATTGCAGTTCGCGCTTAGCTGGATAACGCCACGGAATGATGTCGTCGTGC
ACAACAATGGTGACTTCTACAGCGCGGAGAATCTCGCTCTCTCCAGGGGAAGCCGAAGTTTCCAAAAGGT
CGTTGATCAAAGCTCGCCGCGTTGTTTCATCAAGCCTTACGGTCACCGTAACCAGCAAATCAATATCACT
GTGTGGCTTCAGGCCGCCATCCACTGCGGAGCCGTACAAATGTACGGCCAGCAACGTCGGTTCGAGATGG
CGCTCGATGACGCCAACTACCTCTGATAGTTGAGTCGATACTTCGGCGATCACCGCTTCCCTCATACTCT
TCCTTTTTCAATATTATTGAAGCATTTATCAGGGTTATTGTCTCATGAGCGGATACATATTTGAATGTAT
TTAGAAAAATAAACAAATAGCTAGCTCACTCGGTCGCTACGCTCCGGGCGTGAGACTGCGGCGGGCGCTG
CGGACACATACAAAGTTACCCACAGATTCCGTGGATAAGCAGGGGACTAACATGTGAGGCAAAACAGCAG
GGCCGCGCCGGTGGCGTTTTTCCATAGGCTCCGCCCTCCTGCCAGAGTTCACATAAACAGACGCTTTTCC
GGTGCATCTGTGGGAGCCGTGAGGCTCAACCATGAATCTGACAGTACGGGCGAAACCCGACAGGACTTAA
AGATCCCCACCGTTTCCGGCGGGTCGCTCCCTCTTGCGCTCTCCTGTTCCGACCCTGCCGTTTACCGGAT
ACCTGTTCCGCCTTTCTCCCTTACGGGAAGTGTGGCGCTTTCTCATAGCTCACACACTGGTATCTCGGCT
CGGTGTAGGTCGTTCGCTCCAAGCTGGGCTGTAAGCAAGAACTCCCCGTTCAGCCCGACTGCTGCGCCTT
ATCCGGTAACTGTTCACTTGAGTCCAACCCGGAAAAGCACGGTAAAACGCCACTGGCAGCAGCCATTGGT
AACTGGGAGTTCGCAGAGGATTTGTTTAGCTAAACACGCGGTTGCTCTTGAAGTGTGCGCCAAAGTCCGG
CTACACTGGAAGGACAGATTTGGTTGCTGTGCTCTGCGAAAGCCAGTTACCACGGTTAAGCAGTTCCCCA
ACTGACTTAACCTTCGATCAAACCACCTCCCCAGGTGGTTTTTTCGTTTACAGGGCAAAAGATTACGCGC
AGAAAAAAAGGATCTCAAGAAGATCCTTTGATCTTTTCTACTGAACCGCTCTAGATTTCAGTGCAATTTA
TCTCTTCAAATGTAGCACCTGAAGTCAGCCCCATACGATATAAGTTGTAATTCTCATGTTAGTCATGCCC
CGCGCCCACCGGAAGGAGCTGACTGGGTTGAAGGCTCTCAAGGGCATCGGTCGAGATCCCGGTGCCTAAT
GAGTGAGCTAACTTACATTAATTGCGTTGCGCTCACTGCCCGCTTTCCAGTCGGGAAACCTGTCGTGCCA
GCTGCATTAATGAATCGGCCAACGCGCGGGGAGAGGCGGTTTGCGTATTGGGCGCCAGGGTGGTTTTTCT
TTTCACCAGTGAGACGGGCAACAGCTGATTGCCCTTCACCGCCTGGCCCTGAGAGAGTTGCAGCAAGCGG
TCCACGCTGGTTTGCCCCAGCAGGCGAAAATCCTGTTTGATGGTGGTTAACGGCGGGATATAACATGAGC
TGTCTTCGGTATCGTCGTATCCCACTACCGAGATGTCCGCACCAACGCGCAGCCCGGACTCGGTAATGGC
GCGCATTGCGCCCAGCGCCATCTGATCGTTGGCAACCAGCATCGCAGTGGGAACGATGCCCTCATTCAGC
ATTTGCATGGTTTGTTGAAAACCGGACATGGCACTCCAGTCGCCTTCCCGTTCCGCTATCGGCTGAATTT
GATTGCGAGTGAGATATTTATGCCAGCCAGCCAGACGCAGACGCGCCGAGACAGAACTTAATGGGCCCGC
TAACAGCGCGATTTGCTGGTGACCCAATGCGACCAGATGCTCCACGCCCAGTCGCGTACCGTCTTCATGG
GAGAAAATAATACTGTTGATGGGTGTCTGGTCAGAGACATCAAGAAATAACGCCGGAACATTAGTGCAGG
CAGCTTCCACAGCAATGGCATCCTGGTCATCCAGCGGATAGTTAATGATCAGCCCACTGACGCGTTGCGC
GAGAAGATTGTGCACCGCCGCTTTACAGGCTTCGACGCCGCTTCGTTCTACCATCGACACCACCACGCTG
GCACCCAGTTGATCGGCGCGAGATTTAATCGCCGCGACAATTTGCGACGGCGCGTGCAGGGCCAGACTGG
AGGTGGCAACGCCAATCAGCAACGACTGTTTGCCCGCCAGTTGTTGTGCCACGCGGTTGGGAATGTAATT
CAGCTCCGCCATCGCCGCTTCCACTTTTTCCCGCGTTTTCGCAGAAACGTGGCTGGCCTGGTTCACCACG
CGGGAAACGGTCTGATAAGAGACACCGGCATACTCTGCGACATCGTATAACGTTACTGGTTTCACATTCA
CCACCCTGAATTGACTCTCTTCCGGGCGCTATCATGCCATACCGCGAAAGGTTTTGCGCCATTCGATGGT
GTCCGGGATCTCGACGCTCTCCCTTATGCGACTCCTGCATTAGGAAAT
Features (pLannotate 1.2.2; 21 found; start..end, strand, type, name):
      1..19      +  promoter       T7 promoter: promoter for bacteriophage T7 RNA polymerase
     20..44      +  protein_bind   lac operator: The lac repressor binds to the lac operator to inhibit transcription in E. coli. This inhibition can be relieved by adding lactose or isopropyl-β-D-thiogalactopyranoside (IPTG). lac repressor encoded by lacI
     59..81      +  RBS            RBS: efficient ribosome binding site from bacteriophage T7 gene 10 (Olins and Rangwala, 1989)
     88..1002    +  CDS            ygbT: CAS1_ECOLI - Also known as cas1. Experimental evidence at protein level: Swiss-Prot protein existence level 1. CRISPR (clustered regularly interspaced short palindromic repeat), is an adaptive immune system that provides protection against mobile genetic elements (viruses, transposable elements and conjugative plasmids) (PubMed:21255106, PubMed:24920831, PubMed:24793649). CRISPR clusters contain sequences complementary to antecedent mobile elements and target invading nucleic acids. CRISPR clusters are transcribed and processed into CRISPR RNA (crRNA). The Cas1-Cas2 complex is involved in CRIS
   1007..1288    +  CDS            ygbF: CAS2_ECOLI - Also known as cas2. Experimental evidence at protein level: Swiss-Prot protein existence level 1. CRISPR (clustered regularly interspaced short palindromic repeat), is an adaptive immune system that provides protection against mobile genetic elements (viruses, transposable elements and conjugative plasmids) (PubMed:21255106, PubMed:24920831, PubMed:24793649). CRISPR clusters contain sequences complementary to antecedent mobile elements and target invading nucleic acids. CRISPR clusters are transcribed and processed into CRISPR RNA (crRNA). The Cas1-Cas2 complex is involved in CRIS
   1313..1354    +  CDS            S-Tag (fragment): affinity and epitope tag derived from pancreatic ribonuclease A
   1384..1401    +  CDS            SET1 (fragment): solubility-enhancement tag derived from T7 phage gene 10B
   1409..1456    +  terminator     T7 terminator: transcription terminator for bacteriophage T7 RNA polymerase
   1557..1578    +  protein_bind   CAP binding site: CAP binding activates transcription in the presence of cAMP. E. coli catabolite activator protein
   1593..1623    +  promoter       lac promoter: promoter for the E. coli lac operon
   1631..1647    +  protein_bind   lac operator: The lac repressor binds to the lac operator to inhibit transcription in E. coli. This inhibition can be relieved by adding lactose or isopropyl-β-D-thiogalactopyranoside (IPTG). lac repressor encoded by lacI
   1682..1969    +  CDS            SUMO: cleavable ubiquitin-like protein tag; S. cerevisiae SMT3 (truncated and modified); modified to prevent cleavage by eukaryotic SUMO proteases
   2080..2892    +  CDS            KanR: aminoglycoside phosphotransferase; aph(3')-Ia; confers resistance to kanamycin in bacteria or G418 (Geneticin®) in eukaryotes
   2984..3775    -  CDS            SmR: aminoglycoside adenylyltransferase (Murphy, 1985); aadA; confers resistance to spectinomycin and streptomycin
   3776..3867    -  promoter       AmpR promoter: bla
   3915..4653    -  rep_origin     CloDF13 ori: Plasmids containing the CloDF13 (CDF) origin of replication can be propagated in E. coli cells that contain additional plasmids with compatible origins.
   4750..4814    -  CDS            TcR (fragment): tetracycline efflux protein; tet; confers resistance to tetracycline
   4829..4850    -  protein_bind   CAP binding site: CAP binding activates transcription in the presence of cAMP. E. coli catabolite activator protein
   4863..5945    -  CDS            lacI: lac repressor; lacI; The lac repressor binds to the lac operator to inhibit transcription in E. coli. This inhibition can be relieved by adding lactose or isopropyl-β-D-thiogalactopyranoside (IPTG).
   5946..6023    -  promoter       lacI promoter: lacI
   6031..6066    -  CDS            TcR (fragment): tetracycline efflux protein; tet; confers resistance to tetracycline
