[The description below was written by a language model from this plasmid's Addgene catalogue record and pLannotate feature annotations shown in this document.]
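Description:
pWUKI Cas1 Cas2 G74A is a 6,068 bp bacterial expression plasmid built on the pCDF-1b backbone for use in E. coli. It replicates from the CloDF13 (CDF) origin, which is compatible with other common plasmid origins and so allows co-maintenance with additional plasmids. Selection is with spectinomycin through the aadA (SmR) aminoglycoside adenylyltransferase gene, driven by the AmpR (bla) promoter. The backbone also carries lacI under its own promoter to supply lac repressor.

The main payload is the E. coli type I-E adaptation machinery. Cas1 (ygbT) and Cas2 (ygbF) are arranged in tandem as a single transcription unit behind a T7 promoter with an adjacent lac operator and the T7 gene 10 ribosome binding site, and the unit ends at a T7 terminator. Expression is therefore IPTG-inducible and needs a host that provides T7 RNA polymerase. The Cas2 insert carries the mutation recorded as G74A; the record does not say whether this refers to a nucleotide or an amino-acid position, nor what effect it has. Residual S-Tag and SET1 fragments downstream of Cas2 appear to be vector remnants.

The catalogue also lists a CRISPR array as a third insert, but the automated annotation does not mark it. Instead, the region after the T7 terminator shows a CAP site, lac promoter and lac operator, followed by a sequence matched to SUMO and a kanamycin resistance (KanR) coding sequence. The record does not explain how these elements relate to the array, and kanamycin is not listed as a selection. The Cas1-Cas2 complex integrates new spacers into CRISPR arrays, and the associated publication concerns molecular recording by directed spacer acquisition, so this plasmid presumably serves as a Cas2 variant in that work.
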