Addgene plasmid #80101: pWUKI Cas1 Cas2 G74A
Purpose: Encodes Cas1 and Cas2 G74A
Depositing lab: George Church. Depositing organization: Harvard Medical School. Publication: Molecular recordings by directed CRISPR spacer acquisition. Shipman SL, Nivala J, Macklis JD, Church GM. Science. 2016 Jun 9. pii: aaf1175. 10.1126/science.aaf1175 PubMed 27284167.
Backbone
  Vector backbone: pCDF-1b
  Total vector size (bp): 6068
  Vector type: Bacterial Expression
Growth in bacteria
  Bacterial resistance: Spectinomycin, 50 μg/mL
  Growth temperature: 37°C
  Growth strain: DH5alpha
  Copy number: Unknown
Gene/Insert 1
  Gene/Insert name: Cas1
  Entrez Gene: cas1 (a.k.a. b2755, ECK2750, ygbT)
Gene/Insert 2
  Gene/Insert name: Cas2
  Mutation: G74A
  Entrez Gene: cas2 (a.k.a. b2754, ECK2749, ygbF)
Gene/Insert 3
  Gene/Insert name: CRISPR Array
Terms and licenses: Academic/Nonprofit Terms; Industry Terms: Not Available to Industry
How to cite: pWUKI Cas1 Cas2 G74A was a gift from George Church (Addgene plasmid # 80101 ; http://n2t.net/addgene:80101 ; RRID:Addgene_80101)
