>Addgene plasmid #80101 | pWUKI Cas1 Cas2 G74A | addgene partial sequence | sequence record 155792 | T7 5'-TAATACGACTCACTATAGGG-3'
AAATAATTTTGTTTACTTTAATAAGGAGATATACCATGACCTGGCTTCCCCTTAATCCCATTCCACTCAA
AGATCGCGTCTCCATGATCTTTCTGCAATATGGGCAGATCGATGTAATAGATGGCGCGTTTGTACTTATC
GACAAGACAGGGATCCGCACTCATATTCCTGTTGGCTCGGTTGCCTGCATCATGCTGGAACCTGGTACAC
GGGTTTCGCATGCAGCTGTACGCCTGGCTGCGCAAGTTGGAACATTGTTGGTATGGGTGGGGGAAGCGGG
CGTTCGTGTTTATGCTTCTGGTCAGCCTGGAGGTGCGCGTTCAGATAAGCTGCTCTATCAGGCAAAACTT
GCTCTGGATGAAGATTTGCGTCTGAAGGTCGTACGTAAAATGTTTGAACTTCGGTTTGGAGAACCTGCGC
CTGCCCGGCGCTCCGTAGAGCAACTCAGAGGTATAGAAGGCAGTCGCGTGCGGGCAACCTACGCACTTCT
GGCGAAGCAATACGGCGTGACATGGAATGGACGTCGCTACGATCCGAAAGACTGGGAAAAGGGCGATACG
ATCAACCAATGCATTAGCGCTGCAACTTCCTGTTTATACGGCGTAACTGAAGCGGCGATACTTGCAGCTG
GTTATGCACCAGCTATTGGGTTTGTGCATACAGGAAAGCCTCTTTCCTTTGTTTACGATATTGCAGACAT
CATTAAATTTGACACTGTTGTACCGAAAGCTTTTGAGATAGCGCGTCGTAACCCTGGTGAGCCGGACCGG
