>Addgene plasmid #80101 | pWUKI Cas1 Cas2 G74A | addgene partial sequence | sequence record 155793 | T7term 5'-GCTAGTTATTGCTCAGCGG-3'
ATGTGCTGGCGTTCAAATTTCGCAGCAGCGGTTTCTTTACCAGACTCGAGTGCGGCCGCTCAAACAGGTA
AAAAAGACACCAACCTTAAACCATCCAAATCTACCGGGGTACGCCTGTTTAACGCAAATGTCTGGAACTC
AAATCCCGTTTCCGTATTCGTTGCCCATGCCATCACTACATTGCCTTCTTCCGCCAGTCCAGCTATTTGT
TCCCAGATCATTTCACGAATTTTTGCGGATACATCACCTACATATACCCCTGCACGTACCTCCAACAACC
AGATGGCTAATCTGCCTCGTAAGCGCGGAGGTACATTTTCAGTGACCACGACCAACATACTCATTTCAGC
TACTCCGATGGCCTGCATCTCCCAGTGAAACAGGAAGCGGAATGGCAACAGGCTGTGCATCTTCAGGTGG
GGCCGGCGGTTGTATTTCTCCAGCGGCAAGCACGTCCTCTATAAGCGGAATCAATTTGGCTAATGTTTTA
CTACTGCGAAAAATATCCCTGCACGCCAAACGGACTTCCCGGTCCGGCTCACCAGGGTTACGACGCGCTA
TCTCAAAAGCTTTCGGTACAACAGTGTCAAATTTAATGATGTCTGCAATATCGTAAACAAAGGAAAGAGG
CTTTCCTGTATGCACAAACCCAATAGCTGGTGCATAACCAGCTGCAAGTATCGCCGCTTCAGTTACGCCG
TATAAACAGGAAGTTGCAGCGCTAATGCATTGGTTGATCGTATCGCCCTTTTCCCAGTCTT
