>Addgene plasmid #80101 | pWUKI Cas1 Cas2 G74A | addgene partial sequence | sequence record 156237 | M13pUC-Rev 5'-AGCGGATAACAATTTCACACAGG-3'
GACTCAGAAGTCAATCAAGAAGCTAAGCCAGAGGTCAAGCCAGAAGTCAAGCCTGAGACTCACATCAATT
TAAAGGTGTCCGATGGATCTTCAGAGATCTTCTTCAAGATCAAAAAGACCACTCCTTTAAGAAGGCTGAT
GGAAGCGTTCGCTAAAAGACAGGGTAAGGAAATGGACTCCTTAAGATTCTTGTACGACGGTATTAGAATT
CAAGCTGATCAGGCCCCTGAAGATTTGGACATGGAGGATAACGATATTATTGAGGCTCACCGCGAACAGA
TTGGAGGTCGGTTTATCCCCGCTGGCGCGGGGAACTCTCTAAAAGTATACATTTGTTCTTAAAGCATTTT
TTCCCATACAAACAACCCACCAACCTTAATGTAACAGGATCTGGCAGTAGCCATATTCAACGGGAAACGT
CTTGCTCTAGGCCGCGATTAAATTCCAACATGGATGCTGATTTATATGGGTATAAATGGGCTCGCGATAA
TGTCGGGCAATCAGGTGCGACAATCTATCGATTGTATGGGAAGCCCGATGCGCCAGAGTTGTTTCTGAAA
CATGGCAAAGGTAGCGTTGCCAATGATGTTACAGATGAGATGGTCAGACTAAACTGGCTGACGGAATTTA
TGCCTCTTCCGACCATCAAGCATTTTATCCGTACTCCTGATGATGCATGGTTACTCACCACTGCGATCCC
CGGGAAAACAGCATTCCAGGTATTAGAAGAATATCCTGATTCAGGTGAAAATATTGTTGATGCGCTGGCA
GTGTTCCTGCGCCGGTTGCATTCGATTCCTGTTTGTAATTGTCCTTTTAACAGCGACCGCGTATTTCGTC
TCGCTCAGGCGCAATCACGAATGAATAACGGTTTGGTTGATGCGAGTGATT
